Addgene plasmid #186728: pMpGE010-Target1 (Mpphot)
Purpose: Binary vector for CRISPR/Cas9 (target 1: Mpphot [positive control]) in plants (for Agrobacterium-mediated genetic transformation).
Depositing lab: Yutaka Kodama. Depositing organization: Utsunomiya University. Publication: SKLPT imaging: Efficient in vivo pre-evaluation of genome-editing modules using fluorescent protein with peroxisome targeting signal. Konno R, Tanaka H, Kodama Y. Biochem Biophys Res Commun. 2018 Sep 3;503(1):235-241. doi: 10.1016/j.bbrc.2018.06.008. Epub 2018 Jun 12. PubMed 29885839.
Backbone
  Vector backbone: pMpGE010
  Vector type: Bacterial Expression
Growth in bacteria
  Bacterial resistance: Spectinomycin, 50 μg/mL
  Growth temperature: 37°C
  Growth strain: DH5alpha
  Copy number: Unknown
Gene/Insert
  Gene/Insert name: Mphot (alt name: Target1)
  gRNA/shRNA sequence: GCAGACGATGAATCCGTGGA
Terms and licenses: Academic/Nonprofit Terms; Industry Terms: Not Available to Industry
How to cite: pMpGE010-Target1 (Mpphot) was a gift from Yutaka Kodama (Addgene plasmid # 186728 ; http://n2t.net/addgene:186728 ; RRID:Addgene_186728)
