[The description below was written by a language model from this plasmid's Addgene catalogue record and pLannotate feature annotations shown in this document.]
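Description:
pMpGE010-Target1 (Mpphot) is a binary T-DNA vector of about 16.7 kb, built on the pMpGE010 backbone for CRISPR/Cas9 genome editing in plants through Agrobacterium-mediated transformation. The catalogue nominally lists it as a bacterial expression vector, but its stated purpose and features are those of a plant binary plasmid. Outside the T-DNA borders it carries a ColE1/pBR322-type origin with the bom mobilisation region for propagation in E. coli. The pVS1 oriV, RepA and StaA functions allow stable replication in Agrobacterium. Bacterial selection is by spectinomycin through an aadA (SmR) gene.

Between the nopaline-type right and left border repeats lie three functional units. The first is a Streptococcus pyogenes Cas9 coding sequence flanked by attB1 and attB2 Gateway sites. It is followed by a short annotated match to a RuBisCO small subunit gene, which may reflect 3' regulatory sequence. No promoter for Cas9 is annotated, so the record does not state what drives it. The second unit, also bounded by attB1/attB2 sites and followed by a NOS terminator, contains the S. pyogenes guide RNA scaffold. The promoter for the guide is likewise not annotated. The guide's 20-nt spacer is "Target 1", directed against the Mpphot gene. The third unit is a hygromycin phosphotransferase gene under an enhanced CaMV 35S promoter with a CaMV poly(A) signal, used to select transformed plant tissue. Remnants of a lacZα/lac promoter region are also present.

The record describes this construct as the positive-control target. The associated work concerns in vivo pre-evaluation of genome-editing modules using a peroxisome-targeted fluorescent protein.
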