Features (pLannotate 1.2.2; 27 found; start..end, strand, type, name):
     54..78      -  misc_feature   RB T-DNA repeat: right border repeat from nopaline C58 T-DNA
    144..298     -  CDS            lacZα (fragment): LacZα fragment of β-galactosidase; lacZ fragment
   2057..2081    +  protein_bind   attB1: mutant version of attB; recombination site for the Gateway® BP reaction BP Clonase™
   2102..6205    +  CDS            cas9: CAS9_STRP1 - Also known as csn1 From Streptococcus pyogenes serotype M1.
   6240..6347    +  CDS            RBCS1 (fragment): RBS1_SPIOL - Also known as RBCS. Experimental evidence at protein level: Swiss-Prot protein existence level 1. RuBisCO catalyzes two reactions: the carboxylation of D- ribulose 1,5-bisphosphate, the primary event in carbon dioxide fixation, as well as the oxidative fragmentation of the pentose substrate. Both reactions occur simultaneously and in competition at the same active site. Although the small subunit is not catalytic it is essential for maximal activity. From Spinacia oleracea (Spinach).
   6741..6765    -  protein_bind   attB2: mutant version of attB; recombination site for the Gateway® BP reaction BP Clonase™
   6794..6818    +  protein_bind   attB1: mutant version of attB; recombination site for the Gateway® BP reaction BP Clonase™
   7371..7446    +  misc_RNA       gRNA scaffold: guide RNA scaffold for the Streptococcus pyogenes CRISPR/Cas9 system
   7488..7512    -  protein_bind   attB2: mutant version of attB; recombination site for the Gateway® BP reaction BP Clonase™
   7552..7804    +  terminator     NOS terminator: nopaline synthase terminator and poly(A) signal
   7859..7881    -  protein_bind   lac operator (fragment): The lac repressor binds to the lac operator to inhibit transcription in E. coli. This inhibition can be relieved by adding lactose or isopropyl-β-D-thiogalactopyranoside (IPTG). lac repressor encoded by lacI
   7885..7915    -  promoter       lac promoter: promoter for the E. coli lac operon
   7930..7951    -  protein_bind   CAP binding site: CAP binding activates transcription in the presence of cAMP. E. coli catabolite activator protein
   8036..8210    -  polyA_signal   CaMV poly(A) signal: cauliflower mosaic virus polyadenylation signal
   8251..9276    -  CDS            HygR: hygromycin B phosphotransferase confers resistance to hygromycin
   9343..10019   -  promoter       CaMV 35S promoter (enhanced): cauliflower mosaic virus 35S promoter with a duplicated enhancer region
  10214..10238   -  misc_feature   LB T-DNA repeat: left border repeat from nopaline C58 T-DNA
  10497..10520   +  promoter       Pc promoter (fragment): intI1 (promoter lies within the coding sequence); class 1 integron promoter
  10696..10752   +  CDS            GmR (fragment): gentamycin acetyltransferase; aacC1; confers resistance to gentamycin
  10763..11550   +  CDS            SmR (fragment): aminoglycoside adenylyltransferase (Murphy, 1985); aadA; confers resistance to spectinomycin and streptomycin
  11796..12384   +  rep_origin     ori: high-copy-number ColE1/pMB1/pBR322/pUC origin of replication
  12570..12710   -  misc_feature   bom: basis of mobility region from pBR322
  12812..12851   -  CDS            rop (fragment): Rop protein, which maintains plasmids at low copy number; rop
  13054..13248   -  rep_origin     pVS1 oriV: origin of replication for the Pseudomonas plasmid pVS1 (Heeb et al., 2000)
  13314..14387   -  CDS            pVS1 RepA: replication protein from the Pseudomonas plasmid pVS1 (Heeb et al., 2000)
  14816..15445   -  CDS            pVS1 StaA: stability protein from the Pseudomonas plasmid pVS1 (Heeb et al., 2000)
  16005..16406   -  CDS            Y4CG_SINFN (fragment): Protein inferred from homology: Swiss-Prot protein existence level 3. From Sinorhizobium fredii (strain NBRC 101917 / NGR234).
>Addgene plasmid #186728 | pMpGE010-Target1 (Mpphot) | addgene full sequence | sequence record 386167 | Addgene NGS Result
TTTCACGCCCTTTTAAATATCCGATTATTCTAATAAACGCTCTTTTCTCTTAGGTTTACCCGCCAATATA
TCCTGTCAAACACTGATAGTTTAAACTGAAGGCGGGAAACGACAATCTGATCCAAGCTCAAGCTGCTCTA
GCATTCGCCATTCAGGCTGCGCAACTGTTGGGAAGGGCGATCGGTGCGGGCCTCTTCGCTATTACGCCAG
CTGGCGAAAGGGGGATGTGCTGCAAGGCGATTAAGTTGGGTAACGCCAGGGTTTTCCCAGTCACGACGTT
GTAAAACGACGGCCAGTGCCAAGCTTGGCCCGGGCAAATGAGTCACACACATTGTTGAGAGACATATCAA
AATAACTCAATTGTAAGGTAAGTTGATAGATTTCCCAGTTAAATGCATTATTTTAACAATATTTGTATCT
CAAATTTTCAAAATCATATCAAATTTGCAGATCTTGATGATGATTCACAACTCTGTCTTCGATTTTTGAT
TGTTAACGGGTATCGATATTTGGGTAACTTAAAAAGAATTTGCTAAAGATCTTAAAAAACAGATTAAAAA
AACCTTTCAAAATAGCTAATCCTTTAAATCCGTTTCACAATATAATGCTCATTGATGATAATCGAAAAGA
TTCCATTTTAAAGTGCATATAAATTGCTTAATTATCTCTTTCTGTCTCGTAATATTTTGTTCTCTCCTAT
TGGATCGGACCCGCATCTTCTCGATCAGTTCACTATACTAATATTTGGTCAACTTCAAGAGAGATTAGAA
CTTCGTTCTCCAAAGTGTAAAGGCCGACAAGCAGAAAAGGAAACTTCAATCAGAAGCCTTCTAGGTTTTC
CCGCGTCCCAAAAAGCGAAGGGAGGACGGGGAGGACGGTGAGGCCAGAAGAAGAAAGCAACAGTAAAATC
TCATGTGATTGCGTGCATGTCATGGATCTATGGGATGCTAGTCCACCGTTTGGAAGTATGTGCAGAAGGA
GAAAGGCGCGGGAGGCCAAAAGCGACTTCGGCCACCTCTCTACTTTCTAGAAAGTTTGCTCGCAGCTTGT
AATAAGCGCGGAAAAGGTACTCGAAAAACCGGAGCAATCGGTGTGGTATCAGCAGTCGGGTTCGCTAAAC
CTACGTCTTCTTATTTTGGAATGTTAAATTGAAAGGGCGTGCCGGCCCTAAGCACGGACGATGTGACAGA
CGGAGGAGTGTGAGCAATTCGGATGACGATGCTGGCCGGCAGTCACGACAAAGAGTCCGAAGGGGCATGG
ACAGGGCAATATATAAATGGAAAAGAGGCTTTGAATATTCCTAACCCTTCGTCGTCGGCCTCCCAACTTG
CCCTCGCATGCTGAATTGGCCGCCTATCTGCGAATGGCCGGCCGCCGACCCTAAGTCGCAATAACTTGAA
CGGAGCCGATGCAAAGTCCTTATCGAACGCTCGTTATTATAAACGGGGCAGACCTAGGTATTTAATTATA
TCAAAACCCTCCGCAATTTCGCTAATCATTCCCTAATTTCTTCTACTTTGGCGTCTAGTGCTGTGGTCGC
GCTTGCTCTCAAAGCTCGCTGGGAGGCAGTGGAGCGTCTGGCTTAAAATCGATCGCCGCAACCCTAGAGT
TCCTTTCACTTCTTTCTCTCTTGCGTGGAGAGCATCGACATCGAAGAGCTGCATCTTGTCTTCTGGTATG
CGCCTTGTGCCCTCGTCTCTGTACGTCGTTACGATTGCTCGATATTGTGATTGTCTAGACCTGAAACCCG
ACTGGAGCTTTTACGTGGTGTCGATTGGGGCCTCGAGCGAGTGATTTTTTAGGTTCGTTTTAGCCAAGTA
CATCCCACTTTGGTCAGTCCTGTTATCTCGGTAAGGTGTTCAGTTCGGTCTCTGGTGCGGAGGTGCCTCG
TAAGTTTCCTGCATGATAGATTTGTCTATCCTTGACTTGAAGAGGAGTCGAAGGTCAGCGAGGTTGGCTG
TGTGCTATGGACGTCGGTGCTCCTTGGTTCCGTGCTTCTATGGGTGTTGCCTCAACAGTATTGATGTGCC
TGCAGAAAGGTTGACTAGAGTTATCAACAAGTTTGTACAAAAAAGCAGGCTCCGCGGCCGCCCCCTTCAC
CATGGATAAGAAGTACTCTATCGGACTCGATATCGGAACTAACTCTGTGGGATGGGCTGTGATCACCGAT
GAGTACAAGGTGCCATCTAAGAAGTTCAAGGTTCTCGGAAACACCGATAGGCACTCTATCAAGAAAAACC
TTATCGGTGCTCTCCTCTTCGATTCTGGTGAAACTGCTGAGGCTACCAGACTCAAGAGAACCGCTAGAAG
AAGGTACACCAGAAGAAAGAACAGGATCTGCTACCTCCAAGAGATCTTCTCTAACGAGATGGCTAAAGTG
GATGATTCATTCTTCCACAGGCTCGAAGAGTCATTCCTCGTGGAAGAAGATAAGAAGCACGAGAGGCACC
CTATCTTCGGAAACATCGTTGATGAGGTGGCATACCACGAGAAGTACCCTACTATCTACCACCTCAGAAA
GAAGCTCGTTGATTCTACTGATAAGGCTGATCTCAGGCTCATCTACCTCGCTCTCGCTCACATGATCAAG
TTCAGAGGACACTTCCTCATCGAGGGTGATCTCAACCCTGATAACTCTGATGTGGATAAGTTGTTCATCC
AGCTCGTGCAGACCTACAACCAGCTTTTCGAAGAGAACCCTATCAACGCTTCAGGTGTGGATGCTAAGGC
TATCCTCTCTGCTAGGCTCTCTAAGTCAAGAAGGCTTGAGAACCTCATTGCTCAGCTCCCTGGTGAGAAG
AAGAACGGACTTTTCGGAAACTTGATCGCTCTCTCTCTCGGACTCACCCCTAACTTCAAGTCTAACTTCG
ATCTCGCTGAGGATGCAAAGCTCCAGCTCTCAAAGGATACCTACGATGATGATCTCGATAACCTCCTCGC
TCAGATCGGAGATCAGTACGCTGATTTGTTCCTCGCTGCTAAGAACCTCTCTGATGCTATCCTCCTCAGT
GATATCCTCAGAGTGAACACCGAGATCACCAAGGCTCCACTCTCAGCTTCTATGATCAAGAGATACGATG
AGCACCACCAGGATCTCACACTTCTCAAGGCTCTTGTTAGACAGCAGCTCCCAGAGAAGTACAAAGAGAT
TTTCTTCGATCAGTCTAAGAACGGATACGCTGGTTACATCGATGGTGGTGCATCTCAAGAAGAGTTCTAC
AAGTTCATCAAGCCTATCCTCGAGAAGATGGATGGAACCGAGGAACTCCTCGTGAAGCTCAATAGAGAGG
ATCTTCTCAGAAAGCAGAGGACCTTCGATAACGGATCTATCCCTCATCAGATCCACCTCGGAGAGTTGCA
CGCTATCCTTAGAAGGCAAGAGGATTTCTACCCATTCCTCAAGGATAACAGGGAAAAGATTGAGAAGATT
CTCACCTTCAGAATCCCTTACTACGTGGGACCTCTCGCTAGAGGAAACTCAAGATTCGCTTGGATGACCA
GAAAGTCTGAGGAAACCATCACCCCTTGGAACTTCGAAGAGGTGGTGGATAAGGGTGCTAGTGCTCAGTC
TTTCATCGAGAGGATGACCAACTTCGATAAGAACCTTCCAAACGAGAAGGTGCTCCCTAAGCACTCTTTG
CTCTACGAGTACTTCACCGTGTACAACGAGTTGACCAAGGTTAAGTACGTGACCGAGGGAATGAGGAAGC
CTGCTTTTTTGTCAGGTGAGCAAAAGAAGGCTATCGTTGATCTCTTGTTCAAGACCAACAGAAAGGTGAC
CGTGAAGCAGCTCAAAGAGGATTACTTCAAGAAAATCGAGTGCTTCGATTCAGTTGAGATTTCTGGTGTT
GAGGATAGGTTCAACGCATCTCTCGGAACCTACCACGATCTCCTCAAGATCATTAAGGATAAGGATTTCT
TGGATAACGAGGAAAACGAGGATATCTTGGAGGATATCGTTCTTACCCTCACCCTCTTTGAAGATAGAGA
GATGATTGAAGAAAGGCTCAAGACCTACGCTCATCTCTTCGATGATAAGGTGATGAAGCAGTTGAAGAGA
AGAAGATACACTGGTTGGGGAAGGCTCTCAAGAAAGCTCATTAACGGAATCAGGGATAAGCAGTCTGGAA
AGACAATCCTTGATTTCCTCAAGTCTGATGGATTCGCTAACAGAAACTTCATGCAGCTCATCCACGATGA
TTCTCTCACCTTTAAAGAGGATATCCAGAAGGCTCAGGTTTCAGGACAGGGTGATAGTCTCCATGAGCAT
ATCGCTAACCTCGCTGGATCTCCTGCAATCAAGAAGGGAATCCTCCAGACTGTGAAGGTTGTGGATGAGT
TGGTGAAGGTGATGGGAAGGCATAAGCCTGAGAACATCGTGATCGAAATGGCTAGAGAGAACCAGACCAC
TCAGAAGGGACAGAAGAACTCTAGGGAAAGGATGAAGAGGATCGAGGAAGGTATCAAAGAGCTTGGATCT
CAGATCCTCAAAGAGCACCCTGTTGAGAACACTCAGCTCCAGAATGAGAAGCTCTACCTCTACTACCTCC
AGAACGGAAGGGATATGTATGTGGATCAAGAGTTGGATATCAACAGGCTCTCTGATTACGATGTTGATCA
TATCGTGCCACAGTCATTCTTGAAGGATGATTCTATCGATAACAAGGTGCTCACCAGGTCTGATAAGAAC
AGGGGTAAGAGTGATAACGTGCCAAGTGAAGAGGTTGTGAAGAAAATGAAGAACTATTGGAGGCAGCTCC
TCAACGCTAAGCTCATCACTCAGAGAAAGTTCGATAACTTGACTAAGGCTGAGAGGGGAGGACTCTCTGA
ATTGGATAAGGCAGGATTCATCAAGAGGCAGCTTGTGGAAACCAGGCAGATCACTAAGCACGTTGCACAG
ATCCTCGATTCTAGGATGAACACCAAGTACGATGAGAACGATAAGTTGATCAGGGAAGTGAAGGTTATCA
CCCTCAAGTCAAAGCTCGTGTCTGATTTCAGAAAGGATTTCCAATTCTACAAGGTGAGGGAAATCAACAA
CTACCACCACGCTCACGATGCTTACCTTAACGCTGTTGTTGGAACCGCTCTCATCAAGAAGTATCCTAAG
CTCGAGTCAGAGTTCGTGTACGGTGATTACAAGGTGTACGATGTGAGGAAGATGATCGCTAAGTCTGAGC
AAGAGATCGGAAAGGCTACCGCTAAGTATTTCTTCTACTCTAACATCATGAATTTCTTCAAGACCGAGAT
TACCCTCGCTAACGGTGAGATCAGAAAGAGGCCACTCATCGAGACAAACGGTGAAACAGGTGAGATCGTG
TGGGATAAGGGAAGGGATTTCGCTACCGTTAGAAAGGTGCTCTCTATGCCACAGGTGAACATCGTTAAGA
AAACCGAGGTGCAGACCGGTGGATTCTCTAAAGAGTCTATCCTCCCTAAGAGGAACTCTGATAAGCTCAT
TGCTAGGAAGAAGGATTGGGACCCTAAGAAATACGGTGGTTTCGATTCTCCTACCGTGGCTTACTCTGTT
CTCGTTGTGGCTAAGGTTGAGAAGGGAAAGAGTAAGAAGCTCAAGTCTGTTAAGGAACTTCTCGGAATCA
CTATCATGGAAAGGTCATCTTTCGAGAAGAACCCAATCGATTTCCTCGAGGCTAAGGGATACAAAGAGGT
TAAGAAGGATCTCATCATCAAGCTCCCAAAGTACTCACTCTTCGAACTCGAGAACGGTAGAAAGAGGATG
CTCGCTTCTGCTGGTGAGCTTCAAAAGGGAAACGAGCTTGCTCTCCCATCTAAGTACGTTAACTTTCTTT
ACCTCGCTTCTCACTACGAGAAGTTGAAGGGATCTCCAGAAGATAACGAGCAGAAGCAACTTTTCGTTGA
GCAGCACAAGCACTACTTGGATGAGATCATCGAGCAGATCTCTGAGTTCTCTAAAAGGGTGATCCTCGCT
GATGCAAACCTCGATAAGGTGTTGTCTGCTTACAACAAGCACAGAGATAAGCCTATCAGGGAACAGGCAG
AGAACATCATCCATCTCTTCACCCTTACCAACCTCGGTGCTCCTGCTGCTTTCAAGTACTTCGATACAAC
CATCGATAGGAAGAGATACACCTCTACCAAAGAAGTGCTCGATGCTACCCTCATCCATCAGTCTATCACT
GGACTCTACGAGACTAGGATCGATCTCTCACAGCTCGGTGGTGATTCAAGGGCTGATCCTAAGAAGAAGA
GGAAGGTTTGAGGCGCGCCGAGCTCCAGGCCTCCCAGCTTTCGTCCGTATCATCGGTTTCGACAACGTTC
GTCAAGTTCAATGCATCAGTTTCATTGCCCACACACCAGAATCCTACTAAGTTTGAGTATTATGGCATTG
GAAAAGCTGTTTTCTTCTATCATTTGTTCTGCTTGTAATTTACTGTGTTCTTTCAGTTTTTGTTTTCGGA
CATCAAAATGCAAATGGATGGATAAGAGTTAATAAATGATATGGTCCTTTTGTTCATTCTCAAATTATTA
TTATCTGTTGTTTTTACTTTAATGGGTTGAATTTAAGTAAGAAAGGAACTAACAGTGTGATATTAAGGTG
CAATGTTAGACATATAAAACAGTCTTTCACCTCTCTTTGGTTATGTCTTGAATTGGTTTGTTTCTTCACT
TATCTGTGTAATCAAGTTTACTATGAGTCTATGATCAAGTAATTATGCAATCAAGTTAAGTACAGTATAG
GCTTAAGGGTGGGCGCGCCGACCCAGCTTTCTTGTACAAAGTGGTTGATAACAGCGGTTGACTAGAGTTA
TCAACAAGTTTGTACAAAAAAGCAGGCTCCGCGGCCGCCCCCTTGTAACGTGAGACTACTACACTCCTCA
ACGCAAGTTCTATCTCATATCTCTGCAAGAGCTTATTCCAAGAAACTTTCTTGTGCTTCTATGCATGCCC
AGGTACCTTAAGTCGCGCGCATAGTCACTTCACAGCCTTTTCAGTTCTCCCTTTGATGGCTCAGAGTGAC
GCAACTGCACAAAAATAAGAAAAAAGTCGAAGCGTCACGAGAGATGTATCCGGCTAGTTTCCTTGGAGTT
CGGATTGCTCTCTTTCTCTGTCTCCCCGAACCATATGGAATTTATGAACTGCTGTTCACTAGTCAGTCAC
TTGTTTCAGAACTTTTGAGTGGTCGATTTATCCACCTTCTTGTTTCTTCCTGGGTCCAGAATCTGACTTC
TTGAGACAACAAACAGTGCACAGTGGATCGAAGAATGACCACAGTTGAGACACGTGGCGCTGGCCTCATT
TATTGCACCATACGTTTAGTGAAGAACTGAATAATGGTGGATATAAAGCAGAGTTGCACCCAGCCTCTCG
GCAGACGATGAATCCGTGGAGTTTTAGAGCTAGAAATAGCAAGTTAAAATAAGGCTAGTCCGTTATCAAC
TTGAAAAAGTGGCACCGAGTCGGTGCTTTTTTTCTAGTATCGGGAATTCTAAAGGGTGGGCGCGCCGACC
CAGCTTTCTTGTACAAAGTGGTTGATAACAGCGCTTAGAGGCTTAGAGCTCGAATTTCCCCGATCGTTCA
AACATTTGGCAATAAAGTTTCTTAAGATTGAATCCTGTTGCCGGTCTTGCGATGATTATCATATAATTTC
TGTTGAATTACGTTAAGCATGTAATAATTAACATGTAATGCATGACGTTATTTATGAGATGGGTTTTTAT
GATTAGAGTCCCGCAATTATACATTTAATACGCGATAGAAAACAAAATATAGCGCGCAAACTAGGATAAA
TTATCGCGCGCGGTGTCATCTATGTTACTAGATCGGGAATTGGTTCCGGAACCAATTCGTAATCATGTCA
TAGCTGTTTCCTGTGTGAAATTGTTATCCGCTCACAATTCCACACAACATACGAGCCGGAAGCATAAAGT
GTAAAGCCTGGGGTGCCTAATGAGTGAGCTAACTCACATTAGGCTGAATTAGGCGCGCCTATTTCTGAAT
TCAACACATTGCGGACGTTTTTAATGTACTGAATTAACGCCGAATTAATTCGGGGGATCTGGATTTTAGT
ACTGGATTTTGGTTTTAGGAATTAGAAATTTTATTGATAGAAGTATTTTACAAATACAAATACATACTAA
GGGTTTCTTATATGCTCAACACATGAGCGAAACCCTATAGGAACCCTAATTCCCTTATCTGGGAACTACT
CACACATTATTATGGAGAAACTCGAGCTTGTCGATCGACAGATCCCGGTCGGCATCTACTCTATTTCTTT
GCCCTCGGACGAGTGCTGGGGCGTCGGTTTCCACTATCGGCGAGTACTTCTACACAGCCATCGGTCCAGA
CGGCCGCGCTTCTGCGGGCGATTTGTGTACGCCCGACAGTCCCGGCTCCGGATCGGACGATTGCGTCGCA
TCGACCCTGCGCCCAAGCTGCATCATCGAAATTGCCGTCAACCAAGCTCTGATAGAGTTGGTCAAGACCA
ATGCGGAGCATATACGCCCGGAGTCGTGGCGATCCTGCAAGCTCCGGATGCCTCCGCTCGAAGTAGCGCG
TCTGCTGCTCCATACAAGCCAACCACGGCCTCCAGAAGAAGATGTTGGCGACCTCGTATTGGGAATCCCC
GAACATCGCCTCGCTCCAGTCAATGACCGCTGTTATGCGGCCATTGTCCGTCAGGACATTGTTGGAGCCG
AAATCCGCGTGCACGAGGTGCCGGACTTCGGGGCAGTCCTCGGCCCAAAGCATCAGCTCATCGAGAGCCT
GCGCGACGGACGCACTGACGGTGTCGTCCATCACAGTTTGCCAGTGATACACATGGGGATCAGCAATCGC
GCATATGAAATCACGCCATGTAGTGTATTGACCGATTCCTTGCGGTCCGAATGGGCCGAACCCGCTCGTC
TGGCTAAGATCGGCCGCAGCGATCGCATCCATAGCCTCCGCGACCGGTTGTAGAACAGCGGGCAGTTCGG
TTTCAGGCAGGTCTTGCAACGTGACACCCTGTGAACGGCGGGAGATGCAATAGGTCAGGCTCTCGCTAAA
CTCCCCAATGTCAAGCACTTCCGGAATCGGGAGCGCGGCCGATGCAAAGTGCCGATAAACATAACGATCT
TTGTAGAAACCATCGGCGCAGCTATTTACCCGCAGGACATATCCACGCCCTCCTACATCGAAGCTGAAAG
CACGAGATTCTTCGCCCTCCGAGAGCTGCATCAGGTCGGAGACGCTGTCGAACTTTTCGATCAGAAACTT
CTCGACAGACGTCGCGGTGAGTTCAGGCTTTTTCATATCTCATTGCCCCCCGGATCTGCGAAAGCTCGAG
AGAGATAGATTTGTAGAGAGAGACTGGTGATTTCAGCGTGTCCTCTCCAAATGAAATGAACTTCCTTATA
TAGAGGAAGGGTCTTGCGAAGGATAGTGGGATTGTGCGTCATCCCTTACGTCAGTGGAGATATCACATCA
ATCCACTTGCTTTGAAGACGTGGTTGGAACGTCTTCTTTTTCCACGATGCTCCTCGTGGGTGGGGGTCCA
TCTTTGGGACCACTGTCGGCAGAGGCATCTTGAACGATAGCCTTTCCTTTATCGCAATGATGGCATTTGT
AGGTGCCACCTTCCTTTTCTACTGTCCTTTTGATGAAGTGACAGATAGCTGGGCAATGGAATCCGAGGAG
GTTTCCCGATATTACCCTTTGTTGAAAAGTCTCAATAGCCCTTTGGTCTTCTGAGACTGTATCTTTGATA
TTCTTGGAGTAGACGAGAGTGTCGTGCTCCACCATGTTCACATCAATCCACTTGCTTTGAAGACGTGGTT
GGAACGTCTTCTTTTTCCACGATGCTCCTCGTGGGTGGGGGTCCATCTTTGGGACCACTGTCGGCAGAGG
CATCTTGAACGATAGCCTTTCCTTTATCGCAATGATGGCATTTGTAGGTGCCACCTTCCTTTTCTACTGT
CCTTTTGATGAAGTGACAGATAGCTGGGCAATGGAATCCGAGGAGGTTTCCCGATATTACCCTTTGTTGA
AAAGTCTCAATAGCCCTTTGGTCTTCTGAGACTGTATCTTTGATATTCTTGGAGTAGACGAGAGTGTCGT
GCTCCACCATGTTGGCAAGCTGCTCTAGCCAATACGCAAACCGAATTCAGAAATAAATTCAGCCTAATTC
GGCGTTAATTCAGTACATTAAAAACGTCCGCAATGTGTTATTAAGTTGTCTAAGCGTCAATTTGTTTACA
CCACAATATATCCTGCCACCAGCCAGCCAACAGCTCCCCGACCGGCAGCTCGGCACAAAATCACCACTCG
ATACAGGCAGCCCATCAGTCCGGGACGGCGTCAGCGGGAGAGCCGTTGTAAGGCGGCAGACTTTGCTCAT
GTTACCGATGCTATTCGGAAGAACGGCAACTAAGCTGCCGGGTTTGAAACACGGATGATCTCGCGGAGGG
TAGCATGTTGATTGTAACGATGACAGAGCGTTGCTGCCTGTGATCAATTCGGGCACGAACCCAGTGGACA
TAAGCCTGTTCGGTTCGTAAGCTGTAATGCAAGTAGCGTATGCGCTCACGCAACTGGTCCAGAACCTTGA
CCGAACGCAGCGGTGGTAACGGCGCAGTGGCGGTTTTCATGGCTTGTTATGACTGTTTTTTTGGGGTACA
GTCTATGCCTCGGGCATCCAAGCAGCAAGCGCGTTACGCCGTGGGTCGATGTTTGATGTTATGGAGCAGC
AACGATGTTACGCAGCAGGGCAGTCGCCCTAAAACAAAGTTAAACATCATGGGGGAAGCGGTGATCGCCG
AAGTATCGACTCAACTATCAGAGGTAGTTGGCGTCATCGAGCGCCATCTCGAACCGACGTTGCTGGCCGT
ACATTTGTACGGCTCCGCAGTGGATGGCGGCCTGAAGCCACACAGTGATATTGATTTGCTGGTTACGGTG
ACCGTAAGGCTTGATGAAACAACGCGGCGAGCTTTGATCAACGACCTTTTGGAAACTTCGGCTTCCCCTG
GAGAGAGCGAGATTCTCCGCGCTGTAGAAGTCACCATTGTTGTGCACGACGACATCATTCCGTGGCGTTA
TCCAGCTAAGCGCGAACTGCAATTTGGAGAATGGCAGCGCAATGACATTCTTGCAGGTATCTTCGAGCCA
GCCACGATCGACATTGATCTGGCTATCTTGCTGACAAAAGCAAGAGAACATAGCGTTGCCTTGGTAGGTC
CAGCGGCGGAGGAACTCTTTGATCCGGTTCCTGAACAGGATCTATTTGAGGCGCTAAATGAAACCTTAAC
GCTATGGAACTCGCCGCCCGACTGGGCTGGCGATGAGCGAAATGTAGTGCTTACGTTGTCCCGCATTTGG
TACAGCGCAGTAACCGGCAAAATCGCGCCGAAGGATGTCGCTGCCGACTGGGCAATGGAGCGCCTGCCGG
CCCAGTATCAGCCCGTCATACTTGAAGCTAGACAGGCTTATCTTGGACAAGAAGAAGATCGCTTGGCCTC
GCGCGCAGATCAGTTGGAAGAATTTGTCCACTACGTGAAAGGCGAGATCACCAAGGTAGTCGGCAAATAA
TGTCTAGCTAGAAATTCGTTCAAGCCGACGCCGCTTCGCGGCGCGGCTTAACTCAAGCGTTAGATGCACT
AAGCACATAATTGCTCACAGCCAAACTATCAGGTCAAGTCTGCTTTTATTATTTTTAAGCGTGCATAATA
AGCCCTACACAAATTGGGAGATATATCATGCATGACCAAAATCCCTTAACGTGAGTTTTCGTTCCACTGA
GCGTCAGACCCCGTAGAAAAGATCAAAGGATCTTCTTGAGATCCTTTTTTTCTGCGCGTAATCTGCTGCT
TGCAAACAAAAAAACCACCGCTACCAGCGGTGGTTTGTTTGCCGGATCAAGAGCTACCAACTCTTTTTCC
GAAGGTAACTGGCTTCAGCAGAGCGCAGATACCAAATACTGTCCTTCTAGTGTAGCCGTAGTTAGGCCAC
CACTTCAAGAACTCTGTAGCACCGCCTACATACCTCGCTCTGCTAATCCTGTTACCAGTGGCTGCTGCCA
GTGGCGATAAGTCGTGTCTTACCGGGTTGGACTCAAGACGATAGTTACCGGATAAGGCGCAGCGGTCGGG
CTGAACGGGGGGTTCGTGCACACAGCCCAGCTTGGAGCGAACGACCTACACCGAACTGAGATACCTACAG
CGTGAGCTATGAGAAAGCGCCACGCTTCCCGAAGGGAGAAAGGCGGACAGGTATCCGGTAAGCGGCAGGG
TCGGAACAGGAGAGCGCACGAGGGAGCTTCCAGGGGGAAACGCCTGGTATCTTTATAGTCCTGTCGGGTT
TCGCCACCTCTGACTTGAGCGTCGATTTTTGTGATGCTCGTCAGGGGGGCGGAGCCTATGGAAAAACGCC
AGCAACGCGGCCTTTTTACGGTTCCTGGCCTTTTGCTGGCCTTTTGCTCACATGTTCTTTCCTGCGTTAT
CCCCTGATTCTGTGGATAACCGTATTACCGCCTTTGAGTGAGCTGATACCGCTCGCCGCAGCCGAACGAC
CGAGCGCAGCGAGTCAGTGAGCGAGGAAGCGGAAGAGCGCCTGATGCGGTATTTTCTCCTTACGCATCTG
TGCGGTATTTCACACCGCATATGGTGCACTCTCAGTACAATCTGCTCTGATGCCGCATAGTTAAGCCAGT
ATACACTCCGCTATCGCTACGTGACTGGGTCATGGCTGCGCCCCGACACCCGCCAACACCCGCTGACGCG
CCCTGACGGGCTTGTCTGCTCCCGGCATCCGCTTACAGACAAGCTGTGACCGTCTCCGGGAGCTGCATGT
GTCAGAGGTTTTCACCGTCATCACCGAAACGCGCGAGGCAGGGTGCCTTGATGTGGGCGCCGGCGGTCGA
GTGGCGACGGCGCGGCTTGTCCGCGCCCTGGTAGATTGCCTGGCCGTAGGCCAGCCATTTTTGAGCGGCC
AGCGGCCGCGATAGGCCGACGCGAAGCGGCGGGGCGTAGGGAGCGCAGCGACCGAAGGGTAGGCGCTTTT
TGCAGCTCTTCGGCTGTGCGCTGGCCAGACAGTTATGCACAGGCCAGGCGGGTTTTAAGAGTTTTAATAA
GTTTTAAAGAGTTTTAGGCGGAAAAATCGCCTTTTTTCTCTTTTATATCAGTCACTTACATGTGTGACCG
GTTCCCAATGTACGGCTTTGGGTTCCCAATGTACGGGTTCCGGTTCCCAATGTACGGCTTTGGGTTCCCA
ATGTACGTGCTATCCACAGGAAAGAGACCTTTTCGACCTTTTTCCCCTGCTAGGGCAATTTGCCCTAGCA
TCTGCTCCGTACATTAGGAACCGGCGGATGCTTCGCCCTCGATCAGGTTGCGGTAGCGCATGACTAGGAT
CGGGCCAGCCTGCCCCGCCTCCTCCTTCAAATCGTACTCCGGCAGGTCATTTGACCCGATCAGCTTGCGC
ACGGTGAAACAGAACTTCTTGAACTCTCCGGCGCTGCCACTGCGTTCGTAGATCGTCTTGAACAACCATC
TGGCTTCTGCCTTGCCTGCGGCGCGGCGTGCCAGGCGGTAGAGAAAACGGCCGATGCCGGGATCGATCAA
AAAGTAATCGGGGTGAACCGTCAGCACGTCCGGGTTCTTGCCTTCTGTGATCTCGCGGTACATCCAATCA
GCTAGCTCGATCTCGATGTACTCCGGCCGCCCGGTTTCGCTCTTTACGATCTTGTAGCGGCTAATCAAGG
CTTCACCCTCGGATACCGTCACCAGGCGGCCGTTCTTGGCCTTCTTCGTACGCTGCATGGCAACGTGCGT
GGTGTTTAACCGAATGCAGGTTTCTACCAGGTCGTCTTTCTGCTTTCCGCCATCGGCTCGCCGGCAGAAC
TTGAGTACGTCCGCAACGTGTGGACGGAACACGCGGCCGGGCTTGTCTCCCTTCCCTTCCCGGTATCGGT
TCATGGATTCGGTTAGATGGGAAACCGCCATCAGTACCAGGTCGTAATCCCACACACTGGCCATGCCGGC
CGGCCCTGCGGAAACCTCTACGTGCCCGTCTGGAAGCTCGTAGCGGATCACCTCGCCAGCTCGTCGGTCA
CGCTTCGACAGACGGAAAACGGCCACGTCCATGATGCTGCGACTATCGCGGGTGCCCACGTCATAGAGCA
TCGGAACGAAAAAATCTGGTTGCTCGTCGCCCTTGGGCGGCTTCCTAATCGACGGCGCACCGGCTGCCGG
CGGTTGCCGGGATTCTTTGCGGATTCGATCAGCGGCCGCTTGCCACGATTCACCGGGGCGTGCTTCTGCC
TCGATGCGTTGCCGCTGGGCGGCCTGCGCGGCCTTCAACTTCTCCACCAGGTCATCACCCAGCGCCGCGC
CGATTTGTACCGGGCCGGATGGTTTGCGACCGCTCACGCCGATTCCTCGGGCTTGGGGGTTCCAGTGCCA
TTGCAGGGCCGGCAGACAACCCAGCCGCTTACGCCTGGCCAACCGCCCGTTCCTCCACACATGGGGCATT
CCACGGCGTCGGTGCCTGGTTGTTCTTGATTTTCCATGCCGCCTCCTTTAGCCGCTAAAATTCATCTACT
CATTTATTCATTTGCTCATTTACTCTGGTAGCTGCGCGATGTATTCAGATAGCAGCTCGGTAATGGTCTT
GCCTTGGCGTACCGCGTACATCTTCAGCTTGGTGTGATCCTCCGCCGGCAACTGAAAGTTGACCCGCTTC
ATGGCTGGCGTGTCTGCCAGGCTGGCCAACGTTGCAGCCTTGCTGCTGCGTGCGCTCGGACGGCCGGCAC
TTAGCGTGTTTGTGCTTTTGCTCATTTTCTCTTTACCTCATTAACTCAAATGAGTTTTGATTTAATTTCA
GCGGCCAGCGCCTGGACCTCGCGGGCAGCGTCGCCCTCGGGTTCTGATTCAAGAACGGTTGTGCCGGCGG
CGGCAGTGCCTGGGTAGCTCACGCGCTGCGTGATACGGGACTCAAGAATGGGCAGCTCGTACCCGGCCAG
CGCCTCGGCAACCTCACCGCCGATGCGCGTGCCTTTGATCGCCCGCGACACGACAAAGGCCGCTTGTAGC
CTTCCATCCGTGACCTCAATGCGCTGCTTAACCAGCTCCACCAGGTCGGCGGTGGCCCATATGTCGTAAG
GGCTTGGCTGCACCGGAATCAGCACGAAGTCGGCTGCCTTGATCGCGGACACAGCCAAGTCCGCCGCCTG
GGGCGCTCCGTCGATCACTACGAAGTCGCGCCGGCCGATGGCCTTCACGTCGCGGTCAATCGTCGGGCGG
TCGATGCCGACAACGGTTAGCGGTTGATCTTCCCGCACGGCCGCCCAATCGCGGGCACTGCCCTGGGGAT
CGGAATCGACTAACAGAACATCGGCCCCGGCGAGTTGCAGGGCGCGGGCTAGATGGGTTGCGATGGTCGT
CTTGCCTGACCCGCCTTTCTGGTTAAGTACAGCGATAACCTTCATGCGTTCCCCTTGCGTATTTGTTTAT
TTACTCATCGCATCATATACGCAGCGACCGCATGACGCAAGCTGTTTTACTCAAATACACATCACCTTTT
TAGACGGCGGCGCTCGGTTTCTTCAGCGGCCAAGCTGGCCGGCCAGGCCGCCAGCTTGGCATCAGACAAA
CCGGCCAGGATTTCATGCAGCCGCACGGTTGAGACGTGCGCGGGCGGCTCGAACACGTACCCGGCCGCGA
TCATCTCCGCCTCGATCTCTTCGGTAATGAAAAACGGTTCGTCCTGGCCGTCCTGGTGCGGTTTCATGCT
TGTTCCTCTTGGCGTTCATTCTCGGCGGCCGCCAGGGCGTCGGCCTCGGTCAATGCGTCCTCACGGAAGG
CACCGCGCCGCCTGGCCTCGGTGGGCGTCACTTCCTCGCTGCGCTCAAGTGCGCGGTACAGGGTCGAGCG
ATGCACGCCAAGCAGTGCAGCCGCCTCTTTCACGGTGCGGCCTTCCTGGTCGATCAGCTCGCGGGCGTGC
GCGATCTGTGCCGGGGTGAGGGTAGGGCGGGGGCCAAACTTCACGCCTCGGGCCTTGGCGGCCTCGCGCC
CGCTCCGGGTGCGGTCGATGATTAGGGAACGCTCGAACTCGGCAATGCCGGCGAACACGGTCAACACCAT
GCGGCCGGCCGGCGTGGTGGTGTCGGCCCACGGCTCTGCCAGGCTACGCAGGCCCGCGCCGGCCTCCTGG
ATGCGCTCGGCAATGTCCAGTAGGTCGCGGGTGCTGCGGGCCAGGCGGTCTAGCCTGGTCACTGTCACAA
CGTCGCCAGGGCGTAGGTGGTCAAGCATCCTGGCCAGCTCCGGGCGGTCGCGCCTGGTGCCGGTGATCTT
CTCGGAAAACAGCTTGGTGCAGCCGGCCGCGTGCAGTTCGGCCCGTTGGTTGGTCAAGTCCTGGTCGTCG
GTGCTGACGCGGGCATAGCCCAGCAGGCCAGCGGCGGCGCTCTTGTTCATGGCGTAATGTCTCCGGTTCT
AGTCGCAAGTATTCTACTTTATGCGACTAAAACACGCGACAAGAAAACGCCAGGAAAAGGGCAGGGCGGC
AGCCTGTCGCGTAACTTAGGACTTGTGCGACATGTCGTTTTCAGAAGACGGCTGCACTGAACGTCAGAAG
CCGACTGCACTATAGCAGCGGAGGGGTTGGATCAAAGTACTTTGATCCCGAGGGGAACCCTGTGGTTGGC
ATGCACATACAAATGGACGAACGGATAAACCT
